>Addgene plasmid #82091 | pDONR223_AKT1S1_WT | addgene full sequence | sequence record 164525 | Addgene NGS Result
CTTTCCTGCGTTATCCCCTGATTCTGTGGATAACCGTATTACCGCCTTTGAGTGAGCTGATACCGCTCGC
CGCAGCCGAACGACCGAGCGCAGCGAGTCAGTGAGCGAGGAAGCGGAAGAGCGCCCAATACGCAAACCGC
CTCTCCCCGCGCGTTGGCCGATTCATTAATGCAGCTGGCACGACAGGTTTCCCGACTGGAAAGCGGGCAG
TGAGCGCAACGCAATTAATACGCGTACCGCTAGCCAGGAAGAGTTTGTAGAAACGCAAAAAGGCCATCCG
TCAGGATGGCCTTCTGCTTAGTTTGATGCCTGGCAGTTTATGGCGGGCGTCCTGCCCGCCACCCTCCGGG
CCGTTGCTTCACAACGTTCAAATCCGCTCCCGGCGGATTTGTCCTACTCAGGAGAGCGTTCACCGACAAA
CAACAGATAAAACGAAAGGCCCAGTCTTCCGACTGAGCCTTTCGTTTTATTTGATGCCTGGCAGTTCCCT
ACTCTCGCGTTAACGCTAGCATGGATGTTTTCCCAGTCACGACGTTGTAAAACGACGGCCAGTCTTAAGC
TCGGGCCCCAAATAATGATTTTATTTTGACTGATAGTGACCTGTTCGTTGCAACAAATTGATGAGCAATG
CTTTTTTATAATGCCAACTTTGTACAAAAAAGTTGGCACC
[99 nt withheld, positions 671-769]
GCCCCGCCGCCACCACCCCGCCCGGGCCCCTGTGCCTATCCTGCCCATGGTCGAGGAGCCCTGGCGGAGG
CAGCGCGCCGTTGCCTCCACGACATCGCACTGGCCCACAGGGCTGCCACTGCTGCTCGGCCTCCTGCGCC
CCCACCAGCACCACAGCCACCCAGTCCCACACCCAGCCCACCCCGGCCTACCCTGGCCAGAGAGGACAAC
GAGGAGGACGAGGATGAGCCCACAGAGACAGAGACCTCCGGGGAGCAGCTGGGCATTAGTGATAATGGAG
GGCTCTTTGTGATGGATGAGGACGCCACCCTCCAGGACCTTCCCCCCTTCTGTGAGTCAGACCCCGAGAG
TACAGATGATGGCAGCCTGAGCGAGGAGACCCCCGCCGGCCCCCCCACCTGCTCAGTGCCCCCAGCCTCA
GCCCTACCCACACAGCAGTACGCCAAGTCCCTGCCTGTGTCTGTGCCCGTCTGGGGCTTCAAGGAGAAGA
GGACAGAGGCGCGGTCATCAGATGAGGAGAATGGGCCGCCCTCTTCGCCCGACCTGGACCGCATCGCGGC
GAGC
[105 nt withheld, positions 1334-1438]
TGATTGCCAACTTTCTTGTACAAAGTTGGCATTATAAGAAAGCATTGCTTATCAATTTGTTGCAACGAAC
AGGTCACTATCAGTCAAAATAAAATCATTATTTGCCATCCAGCTGATATCCCCTATAGTGAGTCGTATTA
CATGGTCATAGCTGTTTCCTGGCAGCTCTGGCCCGTGTCTCAAAATCTCTGATGTTACATTGCACAAGAT
AAAAATATATCATCATGCCTCCTCTAGACCAGCCAGGACAGAAATGCCTCGACTTCGCTGCTACCCAAGG
TTGCCGGGTGACGCACACCGTGGAAACGGATGAAGGCACGAACCCAGTGGACATAAGCCTGTTCGGTTCG
TAAGCTGTAATGCAAGTAGCGTATGCGCTCACGCAACTGGTCCAGAACCTTGACCGAACGCAGCGGTGGT
AACGGCGCAGTGGCGGTTTTCATGGCTTGTTATGACTGTTTTTTTGGGGTACAGTCTATGCCTCGGGCAT
CCAAGCAGCAAGCGCGTTACGCCGTGGGTCGATGTTTGATGTTATGGAGCAGCAACGATGTTACGCAGCA
GGGCAGTCGCCCTAAAACAAAGTTAAACATTATGAGGGAAGCGGTGATCGCCGAAGTATCGACTCAACTA
TCAGAGGTAGTTGGCGTCATCGAGCGCCATCTCGAACCGACGTTGCTGGCCGTACATTTGTACGGCTCCG
CAGTGGATGGCGGCCTGAAGCCACACAGTGATATTGATTTGCTGGTTACGGTGACCGTAAGGCTTGATGA
AACAACGCGGCGAGCTTTGATCAACGACCTTTTGGAAACTTCGGCTTCCCCTGGAGAGAGCGAGATTCTC
CGCGCTGTAGAAGTCACCATTGTTGTGCACGACGACATCATTCCGTGGCGTTATCCAGCTAAGCGCGAAC
TGCAATTTGGAGAATGGCAGCGCAATGACATTCTTGCAGGTATCTTCGAGCCAGCCACGATCGACATTGA
TCTGGCTATCTTGCTGACAAAAGCAAGAGAACATAGCGTTGCCTTGGTAGGTCCAGCGGCGGAGGAACTC
TTTGATCCGGTTCCTGAACAGGATCTATTTGAGGCGCTAAATGAAACCTTAACGCTATGGAACTCGCCGC
CCGACTGGGCTGGCGATGAGCGAAATGTAGTGCTTACGTTGTCCCGCATTTGGTACAGCGCAGTAACCGG
CAAAATCGCGCCGAAGGATGTCGCTGCCGACTGGGCAATGGAGCGCCTGCCGGCCCAGTATCAGCCCGTC
ATACTTGAAGCTAGACAGGCTTATCTTGGACAAGAAGAAGATCGCTTGGCCTCGCGCGCAGATCAGTTGG
AAGAATTTGTCCACTACGTGAAAGGCGAGATCACCAAGGTAGTCGGCAAATAACCCTCGAGCCACCCATG
ACCAAAATCCCTTAACGTGAGTTACGCGTCGTTCCACTGAGCGTCAGACCCCGTAGAAAAGATCAAAGGA
TCTTCTTGAGATCCTTTTTTTCTGCGCGTAATCTGCTGCTTGCAAACAAAAAAACCACCGCTACCAGCGG
TGGTTTGTTTGCCGGATCAAGAGCTACCAACTCTTTTTCCGAAGGTAACTGGCTTCAGCAGAGCGCAGAT
ACCAAATACTGTTCTTCTAGTGTAGCCGTAGTTAGGCCACCACTTCAAGAACTCTGTAGCACCGCCTACA
TACCTCGCTCTGCTAATCCTGTTACCAGTGGCTGCTGCCAGTGGCGATAAGTCGTGTCTTACCGGGTTGG
ACTCAAGACGATAGTTACCGGATAAGGCGCAGCGGTCGGGCTGAACGGGGGGTTCGTGCACACAGCCCAG
CTTGGAGCGAACGACCTACACCGAACTGAGATACCTACAGCGTGAGCTATGAGAAAGCGCCACGCTTCCC
GAAGGGAGAAAGGCGGACAGGTATCCGGTAAGCGGCAGGGTCGGAACAGGAGAGCGCACGAGGGAGCTTC
CAGGGGGAAACGCCTGGTATCTTTATAGTCCTGTCGGGTTTCGCCACCTCTGACTTGAGCGTCGATTTTT
GTGATGCTCGTCAGGGGGGCGGAGCCTATGGAAAAACGCCAGCAACGCGGCCTTTTTACGGTTCCTGGCC
TTTTGCTGGCCTTTTGCTCACATGTT
Features (pLannotate 1.2.2; 12 found; start..end, strand, type, name):
    121..213     +  CDS            lacI (fragment): lac repressor; lacI; The lac repressor binds to the lac operator to inhibit transcription in E. coli. This inhibition can be relieved by adding lactose or isopropyl-β-D-thiogalactopyranoside (IPTG).
    268..295     -  terminator     rrnB T2 terminator: transcription terminator T2 from the E. coli rrnB gene
    427..470     +  terminator     rrnB T1 terminator: Escherichia coli rrnB; transcription terminator T1 from the E. coli rrnB gene
    517..553     -  CDS            lacZα (fragment): LacZα fragment of β-galactosidase; lacZ fragment
    570..665     +  protein_bind   attL3: mutant version of attL; recombination site for the Gateway® LR reaction LR Clonase™
    671..1438    +  CDS            AKT1S1 (sequence partly withheld): AKTS1_HUMAN - Also known as PRAS40 From Homo sapiens (Human).
   1446..1541    -  protein_bind   attL3: mutant version of attL; recombination site for the Gateway® LR reaction LR Clonase™
   1560..1578    -  promoter       T7 promoter: promoter for bacteriophage T7 RNA polymerase
   1768..1791    +  promoter       Pc promoter (fragment): intI1 (promoter lies within the coding sequence); class 1 integron promoter
   1967..2023    +  CDS            GmR (fragment): gentamycin acetyltransferase; aacC1; confers resistance to gentamycin
   2030..2821    +  CDS            SmR: aminoglycoside adenylyltransferase (Murphy, 1985); aadA; confers resistance to spectinomycin and streptomycin
   2914..3502    +  rep_origin     ori: high-copy-number ColE1/pMB1/pBR322/pUC origin of replication
