[The description below was written by a language model from this plasmid's Addgene catalogue record and pLannotate feature annotations shown in this document.]
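Description:
pDONR223_AKT1S1_WT is a Gateway entry clone built on the pDONR223 backbone, carrying the human AKT1S1 open reading frame (also known as PRAS40 or Lobe) as part of the Target Accelerator Plasmid Collection. It is a small bacterial plasmid of about 3.6 kb, propagated in E. coli at high copy from a ColE1/pUC-type origin and selected with spectinomycin through the aadA (SmR) aminoglycoside adenylyltransferase gene. Short fragments of an integron Pc promoter and a gentamicin resistance gene lie just upstream of this marker. rrnB T1 and T2 terminators sit upstream of the cloning site and insulate the insert from read-through transcription.

The AKT1S1 coding sequence is flanked on both sides by attL recombination sites. The automated annotation labels both as attL3 variants, but in either case they are the substrates for an LR Clonase reaction that moves the ORF into any compatible Gateway destination vector. The entry clone has no promoter for expressing the insert, so expression depends entirely on the destination vector chosen. A T7 promoter lies outside the downstream attL site, pointing towards the insert on the opposite strand. The clone is in the "closed" configuration, with a stop codon immediately after the ORF, so it yields native or N-terminally tagged protein rather than C-terminal fusions.

The record is inconsistent about the allele. The name designates it as wild type, yet the mutation field lists A47P, possibly a difference from the cited reference transcript. The feature table does not resolve this. The collection was assembled to support systematic functional testing of cancer-associated genes and variants, including morphological profiling.
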