Addgene plasmid #82091: pDONR223_AKT1S1_WT
Purpose: Gateway Donor vector containing AKT1S1 , part of the Target Accelerator Plasmid Collection.
Depositing lab: Jesse Boehm & William Hahn & David Root. Depositing organization: Broad Institute. Publication: Systematic Functional Interrogation of Rare Cancer Variants Identifies Oncogenic Alleles. Kim E, Ilic N, Shrestha Y, Zou L, Kamburov A, Zhu C, Yang X, Lubonja R, Tran N, Nguyen C, Lawrence MS, Piccioni F, Bagul M, Doench JG, Chouinard CR, Wu X, Hogstrom L, Natoli T, Tamayo P, Horn H, Corsello SM, Lage K, Root DE, Subramanian A, Golub TR, Getz G, Boehm JS, Hahn WC. Cancer Discov. 2016 Jul;6(7):714-26. doi: 10.1158/2159-8290.CD-16-0160. Epub 2016 May 4. PubMed 27147599.
Backbone
  Vector backbone: pDONR223
  Backbone manufacturer: Invitrogen
  Backbone size w/o insert (bp): 2790
  Vector type: Gateway Entry vector
Growth in bacteria
  Bacterial resistance: Spectinomycin, 50 μg/mL
  Growth temperature: 37°C
  Growth strain: DH5alpha
  Copy number: High Copy
Gene/Insert
  Gene/Insert name: AKT1S1 (alt name: NM_001098633.3)
  Species: H. sapiens (human)
  Mutation: A47P
  Entrez Gene: AKT1S1 (a.k.a. Lobe, PRAS40)
  Promoter: None
  Cloning method: Gateway Cloning
  Sequencing primers: 5′ M13pUC-fwd; 3′ M13-Rev
Terms and licenses: Academic/Nonprofit Terms; Industry Terms: Not Available to Industry
Depositor comments: Closed state: stop codon immediately follows insert Supporting reference: Systematic morphological profiling of human gene and allele function via Cell Painting. Rohban MH, et al. Elife. 2017, Mar 18;6. pii: e24060. PubMed PMID 28315521
How to cite: pDONR223_AKT1S1_WT was a gift from Jesse Boehm & William Hahn & David Root (Addgene plasmid # 82091 ; http://n2t.net/addgene:82091 ; RRID:Addgene_82091)
