>Addgene plasmid #82091 | pDONR223_AKT1S1_WT | depositor partial sequence | sequence record 155462 | Insert sequence
[99 nt withheld, positions 1-99]
GCCCCGCCGCCACCACCCCGCCCGGGCCCCTGTGCCTATCCTGCCCATGGTCGAGGAGCCCTGGCGGAGG
CAGCGCGCCGTTGCCTCCACGACATCGCACTGGCCCACAGGGCTGCCACTGCTGCTCGGCCTCCTGCGCC
CCCACCAGCACCACAGCCACCCAGTCCCACACCCAGCCCACCCCGGCCTACCCTGGCCAGAGAGGACAAC
GAGGAGGACGAGGATGAGCCCACAGAGACAGAGACCTCCGGGGAGCAGCTGGGCATTAGTGATAATGGAG
GGCTCTTTGTGATGGATGAGGACGCCACCCTCCAGGACCTTCCCCCCTTCTGTGAGTCAGACCCCGAGAG
TACAGATGATGGCAGCCTGAGCGAGGAGACCCCCGCCGGCCCCCCCACCTGCTCAGTGCCCCCAGCCTCA
GCCCTACCCACACAGCAGTACGCCAAGTCCCTGCCTGTGTCTGTGCCCGTCTGGGGCTTCAAGGAGAAGA
GGACAGAGGCGCGGTCATCAGATGAGGAGAATGGGCCGCCCTCTTCGCCCGACCTGGACCGCATCGCGGC
GAGC
[105 nt withheld, positions 664-768]
